Addgene plasmid #53359: P2RX1-bio-His
Purpose: Expresses full-length P2X purinoceptor 1 precursor ectodomain in mammalian cells. C-terminal rat Cd4d3+4 tag, biotinylation sequence and His tag.
Depositing lab: Gavin Wright. Depositing organization: Wellcome Sanger Institute. Publication: A human platelet receptor protein microarray identifies FcepsilonR1alpha as an activating PEAR1 ligand. Sun Y, Vandenbriele C, Kauskot A, Verhamme P, Hoylaerts MF, Wright GJ. Mol Cell Proteomics. 2015 Feb 23. pii: mcp.M114.046946. 10.1074/mcp.M114.046946 PubMed 25713122.
Backbone
  Vector backbone: pTT3
  Backbone manufacturer: Yves Durocher, NRC
  Backbone size w/o insert (bp): 6618
  Total vector size (bp): 7544
  Modifications to backbone: Rat CD4 d3+4, enzymatic biotinylation sequence, linker and His tag (CD4d3+4-BioLHis).
  Vector type: Mammalian Expression
Growth in bacteria
  Bacterial resistance: Ampicillin, 100 μg/mL
  Growth temperature: 37°C
  Growth strain: Top10
  Copy number: High Copy
Gene/Insert
  Gene/Insert name: P2RX1 (alt name: P2X purinoceptor 1 precursor)
  Species: H. sapiens (human)
  Insert size (bp): 926
  Entrez Gene: P2RX1 (a.k.a. P2X1)
  Promoter: CMV
  Tag / fusion protein: rat CD4 d3+4 (C terminal on backbone); enzymatic biotinylation sequence (C terminal on backbone); His tag (C terminal on backbone)
  Cloning method: Restriction Enzyme; 5′ cloning site NotI (not destroyed); 3′ cloning site AscI (not destroyed)
  Sequencing primers: 5′ CMV-fwd
Resource information
  A portion of this plasmid was derived from a plasmid made by: Insert was chemically synthesised.
Terms and licenses: Academic/Nonprofit Terms; Industry Terms: Not Available to Industry
Depositor comments: Article ref 100
How to cite: P2RX1-bio-His was a gift from Gavin Wright (Addgene plasmid # 53359 ; http://n2t.net/addgene:53359 ; RRID:Addgene_53359)
