[The description below was written by a language model from this plasmid's Addgene catalogue record and pLannotate feature annotations shown in this document.]
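Description:
P2RX1-bio-His is a mammalian expression plasmid built on the pTT3 backbone for producing the extracellular region of human P2X purinoceptor 1 (P2RX1) as a soluble, tagged recombinant protein. It is propagated in E. coli as a high-copy plasmid through a ColE1/pUC-type origin and selected with ampicillin via the β-lactamase gene. The backbone also carries a fragment of Epstein-Barr virus oriP, which can support episomal maintenance and enhanced transient expression in cells that supply EBNA1. Remnants of lac regulatory sequence are annotated but have no evident role in the design.

Expression is driven by the CMV immediate-early enhancer and promoter, followed by adenovirus-derived leader and splice elements and a chimeric intron fragment that promote efficient processing of the transcript. It terminates at a rabbit β-globin polyadenylation signal. A short match to a mouse immunoglobulin heavy-chain signal sequence lies upstream of the insert, consistent with the protein being directed into the secretory pathway, although the catalogue fields do not comment on this.

The chemically synthesised P2RX1 ectodomain sequence, about 0.9 kb, sits between retained NotI and AscI sites and reads directly into the backbone-encoded C-terminal cassette. This cassette consists of rat CD4 domains 3 and 4, an enzymatic biotinylation sequence, a linker and a His tag. The biotinylation and His tag elements are not individually annotated in the feature table. Such a cassette typically provides an antibody-detectable CD4 handle, site-specific biotinylation for oriented capture on streptavidin, and purification through the His tag. The associated publication describes a human platelet receptor protein microarray used to screen for extracellular receptor–ligand interactions.
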