Features (pLannotate 1.2.2; 19 found; start..end, strand, type, name):
    713..768     +  polyA_signal   β-globin poly(A) signal: rabbit β-globin polyadenylation signal (Gil and Proudfoot, 1987)
   1282..2963    -  rep_origin     oriP (fragment): Epstein-Barr virus oriP replication origin (Yates et al., 2000)
   3090..3194    +  promoter       AmpR promoter: bla
   3195..4055    +  CDS            AmpR: β-lactamase; bla; confers resistance to ampicillin, carbenicillin, and related antibiotics
   4226..4814    +  rep_origin     ori: high-copy-number ColE1/pMB1/pBR322/pUC origin of replication
   4997..5089    +  CDS            lacI (fragment): lac repressor; lacI; The lac repressor binds to the lac operator to inhibit transcription in E. coli. This inhibition can be relieved by adding lactose or isopropyl-β-D-thiogalactopyranoside (IPTG).
   5102..5123    +  protein_bind   CAP binding site: CAP binding activates transcription in the presence of cAMP. E. coli catabolite activator protein
   5138..5168    +  promoter       lac promoter: promoter for the E. coli lac operon
   5176..5192    +  protein_bind   lac operator: The lac repressor binds to the lac operator to inhibit transcription in E. coli. This inhibition can be relieved by adding lactose or isopropyl-β-D-thiogalactopyranoside (IPTG). lac repressor encoded by lacI
   5262..5278    +  promoter       tet promoter (fragment): E. coli promoter for tetracycline efflux protein gene
   5288..5313    -  CDS            bla(M) (fragment): β-lactamase lacking the signal sequence; bla(M); allows cytosolic expression of β-lactamase
   5487..5866    +  enhancer       CMV enhancer: human cytomegalovirus immediate early enhancer
   5868..6067    +  promoter       CMV promoter: human cytomegalovirus (CMV) immediate early promoter
   6135..6173    +  misc_feature   Ad SA (fragment): adenovirus major late transcript splice acceptor (Friedrich and Soriano, 1991)
   6206..6415    -  CDS            PTP (fragment): TERM_ADE02 - Experimental evidence at protein level: Swiss-Prot protein existence level 1. Protein covalently bound to the viral DNA that acts as a primer for viral genomic replication by DNA strand displacement. Assembles on the viral origin of replication in an initiation complex with viral polymerase, DBP, host NFIA and host POU2F1/OCT1. During initiation, the polymerase covalently couples the first dCTP with Ser- 580 of pTP. The terminal protein stimulates the template activity over 20 fold compared to protein-free templates. Neo-synthesized viral genomes are linked to two preterminal prot
   6446..6535    +  intron         chimeric intron (fragment): chimera between introns from adenovirus and immunoglobulin heavy chain genes
   6554..6600    +  CDS            IgH signal sequence (fragment): signal sequence from the mouse immunoglobulin heavy chain variable region
   6679..7539    +  CDS            P2RX1 (fragment): P2RX1_HUMAN - Also known as P2X1. Experimental evidence at protein level: Swiss-Prot protein existence level 1. Ligand-gated ion channel with relatively high calcium permeability. Binding to ATP mediates synaptic transmission between neurons and from neurons to smooth muscle. Seems to be linked to apoptosis, by increasing the intracellular concentration of calcium in the presence of ATP, leading to programmed cell death (By similarity). From Homo sapiens (Human).
   7537..553     +  CDS            Cd4 (fragment) (across the origin): CD4_RAT - Experimental evidence at protein level: Swiss-Prot protein existence level 1. Integral membrane glycoprotein that plays an essential role in the immune response and serves multiple functions in responses against both external and internal offenses. In T-cells, functions primarily as a coreceptor for MHC class II molecule:peptide complex. The antigens presented by class II peptides are derived from extracellular proteins while class I peptides are derived from cytosolic proteins. Interacts simultaneously with the T-cell receptor (TCR) and the MHC class II presented by antigen presenti
>Addgene plasmid #53359 | P2RX1-bio-His | depositor full sequence | sequence record 83082 | P2RX1-bio-His sequence 7544 bps
GTCGACCTCCATCACGGCCTATAAGAGTGAGGGGGAGTCAGCGGAGTTCTCCTTCCCACTCAACCTTGGA
GAGGAAAGCCTGCAGGGAGAGTTGAGATGGAAGGCAGAGAAGGCTCCTTCTTCCCAGTCCTGGATCACCT
TCTCCCTAAAGAACCAAAAGGTGTCTGTGCAGAAGTCTACTAGCAACCCCAAGTTCCAGCTGTCCGAAAC
GCTCCCACTCACCCTTCAGATACCCCAGGTCTCCCTTCAGTTTGCTGGTTCTGGCAACCTGACCCTGACT
CTGGACAGAGGGATACTGTATCAGGAAGTGAACCTGGTGGTGATGAAAGTGACTCAGCCCGACAGCAACA
CTTTGACCTGTGAGGTGATGGGACCCACCTCACCCAAGATGAGACTGATCTTGAAGCAGGAGAATCAGGA
GGCCAGGGTCTCCAGGCAGGAGAAAGTGATTCAAGTGCAGGCCCCTGAAGCAGGGGTGTGGCAATGTCTA
CTGAGTGAAGGTGAAGAGGTCAAGATGGACTCCAAGATCCAGGTTTTATCCAAAGGGTTGAATTCCGGCA
GCCTGCACCACATCCTGGACGCCCAGAAGATGCTGTGGAACCACAGGGACAGGAACCTGCCTCCTCTGGC
CCCTCTGGGCCCCCACCACCATCACCACCATTGAGTCTAGACACGTGATTAATTAAGGATCCCCCGACCT
CGACCTCTGGCTAATAAAGGAAATTTATTTTCATTGCAATAGTGTGTTGGAATTTTTTGTGTCTCTCACT
CGGAAGGACATATGGGAGGGCAAATCATTTGGTCGAGATCCCTCGGAGATCTCTAGCTAGAGGATCGATC
CCCGCCCCGGACGAACTAAACCTGACTACGACATCTCTGCCCCTTCTTCGCGGGGCAGTGCATGTAATCC
CTTCAGTTGGTTGGTACAACTTGCCAACTGGGCCCTGTTCCACATGTGACACGGGGGGGGACCAAACACA
AAGGGGTTCTCTGACTGTAGTTGACATCCTTATAAATGGATGTGCACATTTGCCAACACTGAGTGGCTTT
CATCCTGGAGCAGACTTTGCAGTCTGTGGACTGCAACACAACATTGCCTTTATGTGTAACTCTTGGCTGA
AGCTCTTACACCAATGCTGGGGGACATGTACCTCCCAGGGGCCCAGGAAGACTACGGGAGGCTACACCAA
CGTCAATCAGAGGGGCCTGTGTAGCTACCGATAAGCGGACCCTCAAGAGGGCATTAGCAATAGTGTTTAT
AAGGCCCCCTTGTTAACCCTAAACGGGTAGCATATGCTTCCCGGGTAGTAGTATATACTATCCAGACTAA
CCCTAATTCAATAGCATATGTTACCCAACGGGAAGCATATGCTATCGAATTAGGGTTAGTAAAAGGGTCC
TAAGGAACAGCGATATCTCCCACCCCATGAGCTGTCACGGTTTTATTTACATGGGGTCAGGATTCCACGA
GGGTAGTGAACCATTTTAGTCACAAGGGCAGTGGCTGAAGATCAAGGAGCGGGCAGTGAACTCTCCTGAA
TCTTCGCCTGCTTCTTCATTCTCCTTCGTTTAGCTAATAGAATAACTGCTGAGTTGTGAACAGTAAGGTG
TATGTGAGGTGCTCGAAAACAAGGTTTCAGGTGACGCCCCCAGAATAAAATTTGGACGGGGGGTTCAGTG
GTGGCATTGTGCTATGACACCAATATAACCCTCACAAACCCCTTGGGCAATAAATACTAGTGTAGGAATG
AAACATTCTGAATATCTTTAACAATAGAAATCCATGGGGTGGGGACAAGCCGTAAAGACTGGATGTCCAT
CTCACACGAATTTATGGCTATGGGCAACACATAATCCTAGTGCAATATGATACTGGGGTTATTAAGATGT
GTCCCAGGCAGGGACCAAGACAGGTGAACCATGTTGTTACACTCTATTTGTAACAAGGGGAAAGAGAGTG
GACGCCGACAGCAGCGGACTCCACTGGTTGTCTCTAACACCCCCGAAAATTAAACGGGGCTCCACGCCAA
TGGGGCCCATAAACAAAGACAAGTGGCCACTCTTTTTTTTGAAATTGTGGAGTGGGGGCACGCGTCAGCC
CCCACACGCCGCCCTGCGGTTTTGGACTGTAAAATAAGGGTGTAATAACTTGGCTGATTGTAACCCCGCT
AACCACTGCGGTCAAACCACTTGCCCACAAAACCACTAATGGCACCCCGGGGAATACCTGCATAAGTAGG
TGGGCGGGCCAAGATAGGGGCGCGATTGCTGCGATCTGGAGGACAAATTACACACACTTGCGCCTGAGCG
CCAAGCACAGGGTTGTTGGTCCTCATATTCACGAGGTCGCTGAGAGCACGGTGGGCTAATGTTGCCATGG
GTAGCATATACTACCCAAATATCTGGATAGCATATGCTATCCTAATCTATATCTGGGTAGCATAGGCTAT
CCTAATCTATATCTGGGTAGCATATGCTATCCTAATCTATATCTGGGTAGTATATGCTATCCTAATTTAT
ATCTGGGTAGCATAGGCTATCCTAATCTATATCTGGGTAGCATATGCTATCCTAATCTATATCTGGGTAG
TATATGCTATCCTAATCTGTATCCGGGTAGCATATGCTATCCTAATAGAGATTAGGGTAGTATATGCTAT
CCTAATTTATATCTGGGTAGCATATACTACCCAAATATCTGGATAGCATATGCTATCCTAATCTATATCT
GGGTAGCATATGCTATCCTAATCTATATCTGGGTAGCATAGGCTATCCTAATCTATATCTGGGTAGCATA
TGCTATCCTAATCTATATCTGGGTAGTATATGCTATCCTAATTTATATCTGGGTAGCATAGGCTATCCTA
ATCTATATCTGGGTAGCATATGCTATCCTAATCTATATCTGGGTAGTATATGCTATCCTAATCTGTATCC
GGGTAGCATATGCTATCCTCATGATAAGCTGTCAAACATGAGAATTTTCTTGAAGACGAAAGGGCCTCGT
GATACGCCTATTTTTATAGGTTAATGTCATGATAATAATGGTTTCTTAGACGTCAGGTGGCACTTTTCGG
GGAAATGTGCGCGGAACCCCTATTTGTTTATTTTTCTAAATACATTCAAATATGTATCCGCTCATGAGAC
AATAACCCTGATAAATGCTTCAATAATATTGAAAAAGGAAGAGTATGAGTATTCAACATTTCCGTGTCGC
CCTTATTCCCTTTTTTGCGGCATTTTGCCTTCCTGTTTTTGCTCACCCAGAAACGCTGGTGAAAGTAAAA
GATGCTGAAGATCAGTTGGGTGCACGAGTGGGTTACATCGAACTGGATCTCAACAGCGGTAAGATCCTTG
AGAGTTTTCGCCCCGAAGAACGTTTTCCAATGATGAGCACTTTTAAAGTTCTGCTATGTGGCGCGGTATT
ATCCCGTGTTGACGCCGGGCAAGAGCAACTCGGTCGCCGCATACACTATTCTCAGAATGACTTGGTTGAG
TACTCACCAGTCACAGAAAAGCATCTTACGGATGGCATGACAGTAAGAGAATTATGCAGTGCTGCCATAA
CCATGAGTGATAACACTGCGGCCAACTTACTTCTGACAACGATCGGAGGACCGAAGGAGCTAACCGCTTT
TTTGCACAACATGGGGGATCATGTAACTCGCCTTGATCGTTGGGAACCGGAGCTGAATGAAGCCATACCA
AACGACGAGCGTGACACCACGATGCCTGCAGCAATGGCAACAACGTTGCGCAAACTATTAACTGGCGAAC
TACTTACTCTAGCTTCCCGGCAACAATTAATAGACTGGATGGAGGCGGATAAAGTTGCAGGACCACTTCT
GCGCTCGGCCCTTCCGGCTGGCTGGTTTATTGCTGATAAATCTGGAGCCGGTGAGCGTGGGTCTCGCGGT
ATCATTGCAGCACTGGGGCCAGATGGTAAGCCCTCCCGTATCGTAGTTATCTACACGACGGGGAGTCAGG
CAACTATGGATGAACGAAATAGACAGATCGCTGAGATAGGTGCCTCACTGATTAAGCATTGGTAACTGTC
AGACCAAGTTTACTCATATATACTTTAGATTGATTTAAAACTTCATTTTTAATTTAAAAGGATCTAGGTG
AAGATCCTTTTTGATAATCTCATGACCAAAATCCCTTAACGTGAGTTTTCGTTCCACTGAGCGTCAGACC
CCGTAGAAAAGATCAAAGGATCTTCTTGAGATCCTTTTTTTCTGCGCGTAATCTGCTGCTTGCAAACAAA
AAAACCACCGCTACCAGCGGTGGTTTGTTTGCCGGATCAAGAGCTACCAACTCTTTTTCCGAAGGTAACT
GGCTTCAGCAGAGCGCAGATACCAAATACTGTTCTTCTAGTGTAGCCGTAGTTAGGCCACCACTTCAAGA
ACTCTGTAGCACCGCCTACATACCTCGCTCTGCTAATCCTGTTACCAGTGGCTGCTGCCAGTGGCGATAA
GTCGTGTCTTACCGGGTTGGACTCAAGACGATAGTTACCGGATAAGGCGCAGCGGTCGGGCTGAACGGGG
GGTTCGTGCACACAGCCCAGCTTGGAGCGAACGACCTACACCGAACTGAGATACCTACAGCGTGAGCTAT
GAGAAAGCGCCACGCTTCCCGAAGGGAGAAAGGCGGACAGGTATCCGGTAAGCGGCAGGGTCGGAACAGG
AGAGCGCACGAGGGAGCTTCCAGGGGGAAACGCCTGGTATCTTTATAGTCCTGTCGGGTTTCGCCACCTC
TGACTTGAGCGTCGATTTTTGTGATGCTCGTCAGGGGGGCGGAGCCTATGGAAAAACGCCAGCAACGCGG
CCTTTTTACGGTTCCTGGCCTTTTGCTGGCCTTTTGCTCACATGTTCTTTCCTGCGTTATCCCCTGATTC
TGTGGATAACCGTATTACCGCCTTTGAGTGAGCTGATACCGCTCGCCGCAGCCGAACGACCGAGCGCAGC
GAGTCAGTGAGCGAGGAAGCGGAAGAGCGCCCAATACGCAAACCGCCTCTCCCCGCGCGTTGGCCGATTC
ATTAATGCAGCTGGCACGACAGGTTTCCCGACTGGAAAGCGGGCAGTGAGCGCAACGCAATTAATGTGAG
TTAGCTCACTCATTAGGCACCCCAGGCTTTACACTTTATGCTTCCGGCTCGTATGTTGTGTGGAATTGTG
AGCGGATAACAATTTCACACAGGAAACAGCTATGACCATGATTACGCCAAGCTCTAGCTAGAGGTCGACC
AATTCTCATGTTTGACAGCTTATCATCGCAGATCCGGGCAACGTTGTTGCCATTGCTGCAGGCGCAGAAC
TGGTAGGTATGGAAGATCTATACATTGAATCAATATTGGCAATTAGCCATATTAGTCATTGGTTATATAG
CATAAATCAATATTGGCTATTGGCCATTGCATACGTTGTATCTATATCATAATATGTACATTTATATTGG
CTCATGTCCAATATGACCGCCATGTTGACATTGATTATTGACTAGTTATTAATAGTAATCAATTACGGGG
TCATTAGTTCATAGCCCATATATGGAGTTCCGCGTTACATAACTTACGGTAAATGGCCCGCCTGGCTGAC
CGCCCAACGACCCCCGCCCATTGACGTCAATAATGACGTATGTTCCCATAGTAACGCCAATAGGGACTTT
CCATTGACGTCAATGGGTGGAGTATTTACGGTAAACTGCCCACTTGGCAGTACATCAAGTGTATCATATG
CCAAGTCCGCCCCCTATTGACGTCAATGACGGTAAATGGCCCGCCTGGCATTATGCCCAGTACATGACCT
TACGGGACTTTCCTACTTGGCAGTACATCTACGTATTAGTCATCGCTATTACCATGGTGATGCGGTTTTG
GCAGTACACCAATGGGCGTGGATAGCGGTTTGACTCACGGGGATTTCCAAGTCTCCACCCCATTGACGTC
AATGGGAGTTTGTTTTGGCACCAAAATCAACGGGACTTTCCAAAATGTCGTAATAACCCCGCCCCGTTGA
CGCAAATGGGCGGTAGGCGTGTACGGTGGGAGGTCTATATAAGCAGAGCTCGTTTAGTGAACCGTCAGAT
CCTCACTCTCTTCCGCATCGCTGTCTGCGAGGGCCAGCTGTTGGGCTCGCGGTTGAGGACAAACTCTTCG
CGGTCTTTCCAGTACTCTTGGATCGGAAACCCGTCGGCCTCCGAACGGTACTCCGCCACCGAGGGACCTG
AGCGAGTCCGCATCGACCGGATCGGAAAACCTCTCGAGAAAGGCGTCTAACCAGTCACAGTCGCAAGGTA
GGCTGAGCACCGTGGCGGGCGGCAGCGGGTGGCGGTCGGGGTTGTTTCTGGCGGAGGTGCTGCTGATGAT
GTAATTAAAGTAGGCGGTCTTGAGACGGCGGATGGTCGAGGTGAGGTGTGGCAGGCTTGAGATCCAGCTG
TTGGGGTGAGTACTCCCTCTCAAAAGCGGGCATTACTTCTGCGCTAAGATTGTCAGTTTCCAAAAACGAG
GAGGATTTGATATTCACCTGGCCCGATCTGGCCATACACTTGAGTGACAATGACATCCACTTTGCCTTTC
TCTCCACAGGTGTCCACTCCCAGGTCCAAGTTTAAACTGCGGCCGCCACCATGGGAGCTTGGGGAGCCCT
GTTCCTGCTGTGGGCTACTGCCGAGGCCGAGAAGGGCTACCAGACCAGCAGCGGCCTGATCAGCAGCGTG
TCCGTGAAGCTGAAGGGCCTGGCCGTGACACAGCTGCCTGGCCTGGGCCCTCAGGTCTGGGACGTGGCCG
ACTACGTGTTCCCAGCCCAGGGCGACAACAGCTTCGTGGTCATGACTAACTTCATCGTGACCCCCAAGCA
GACCCAGGGCTACTGTGCCGAGCACCCCGAGGGCGGCATCTGCAAAGAGGACAGCGGCTGCACCCCTGGC
AAGGCCAAGAGAAAGGCCCAGGGCATCCGGACAGGCAAATGCGTGGCCTTCAACGACACCGTGAAAACAT
GCGAGATCTTCGGCTGGTGCCCCGTGGAGGTGGACGACGACATCCCTAGACCCGCCCTGCTGCGGGAGGC
CGAAAACTTCACCCTGTTCATCAAGAACAGCATTAGCTTTCCCAGATTCAAAGTCAACCGGCGGAACCTG
GTGGAAGAAGTGAACGCCGCCCACATGAAAACCTGTCTGTTCCACAAGACCCTGCACCCCCTGTGCCCTG
TGTTCCAGCTGGGCTACGTGGTGCAGGAAAGCGGCCAGAACTTCAGCACCCTGGCCGAGAAAGGCGGCGT
CGTGGGCATCACCATCGACTGGCACTGCGACCTGGATTGGCACGTGCGGCACTGCCGGCCCATCTACGAG
TTCCACGGCCTGTACGAGGAAAAGAACCTGAGCCCCGGCTTCAACTTCAGATTCGCCCGGCACTTCGTGG
AGAACGGCACCAACTACCGGCACCTGTTCAAGGTGTTCGGCATCAGATTCGACATCCTGGTGGACGGCAA
GGCCGGCAAGTTCGACATCATCCCCACCATGACCACCATCGGCAGTGGCGCGCC
