>Addgene plasmid #53359 | P2RX1-bio-His | addgene partial sequence | sequence record 94012 | pMT2-F 5'-TTGCCTTTCTCTCCACAGGT-3'
CTGCGGCCGCCACCATGGGAGCTTGGGGAGCCCTGTTCCTGCTGTGGGCTACTGCCGAGGCCGAGAAGGG
CTACCAGACCAGCAGCGGCCTGATCAGCAGCGTGTCCGTGAAGCTGAAGGGCCTGGCCGTGACACAGCTG
CCTGGCCTGGGCCCTCAGGTCTGGGACGTGGCCGACTACGTGTTCCCAGCCCAGGGCGACAACAGCTTCG
TGGTCATGACTAACTTCATCGTGACCCCCAAGCAGACCCAGGGCTACTGTGCCGAGCACCCCGAGGGCGG
CATCTGCAAAGAGGACAGCGGCTGCACCCCTGGCAAGGCCAAGAGAAAGGCCCAGGGCATCCGGACAGGC
AAATGCGTGGCCTTCAACGACACCGTGAAAACATGCGAGATCTTCGGCTGGTGCCCCGTGGAGGTGGACG
ACGACATCCCTAGACCCGCCCTGCTGCGGGAGGCCGAAAACTTCACCCTGTTCATCAAGAACAGCATTAG
CTTTCCCAGATTCAAAGTCAACCGGCGGAACCTGGTGGAAGAAGTGAACGCCGCCCACATGAAAACCTGT
CTGTTCCACAAGACCCTGCACCCCCTGTGCCCTGTGTTCCAGCTGGGCTACGTGGTGCAGGAAAGCGGCC
AGAACTTCAGCACCCTGGCCGAGAAAGGCGGCGTCGTGGGCATCACCATCGACTGGCACTGCGACCTGGA
TTGGCACGTGCGGCACTGCCGGCCCATCTACGAGTTCCACGGCCTGTACGAGGAAAAGAACCTGAGCCCC
GGCTTCAACTTCAGATTCGCCCGGCACTTCGTGGAGAACGGCACCAACTACCGGCACCTGTTCAAGGTGT
TCGGCATCAGATTCGACATCCTGGTGGACGGCAAGGCCGGCAAGTTCGACATCATCC
