>Addgene plasmid #53359 | P2RX1-bio-His | addgene partial sequence | sequence record 94143 | rb_glob_PA_term-R 5'-CCCATATGTCCTTCCGAGTG-3'
AATAAATTTCCTTTATTAGCCAGAGGTCGAGGTCGGGGGATCCTTAATTAATCACGTGTCTAGACTCAAT
GGTGGTGATGGTGGTGGGGGCCCAGAGGGGCCAGAGGAGGCAGGTTCCTGTCCCTGTGGTTCCACAGCAT
CTTCTGGGCGTCCAGGATGTGGTGCAGGCTGCCGGAATTCAACCCTTTGGATAAAACCTGGATCTTGGAG
TCCATCTTGACCTCTTCACCTTCACTCAGTAGACATTGCCACACCCCTGCTTCAGGGGCCTGCACTTGAA
TCACTTTCTCCTGCCTGGAGACCCTGGCCTCCTGATTCTCCTGCTTCAAGATCAGTCTCATCTTGGGTGA
GGTGGGTCCCATCACCTCACAGGTCAAAGTGTTGCTGTCGGGCTGAGTCACTTTCATCACCACCAGGTTC
ACTTCCTGATACAGTATCCCTCTGTCCAGAGTCAGGGTCAGGTTGCCAGAACCAGCAAACTGAAGGGAGA
CCTGGGGTATCTGAAGGGTGAGTGGGAGCGTTTCGGACAGCTGGAACTTGGGGTTGCTAGTAGACTTCTG
CACAGACACCTTTTGGTTCTTTAGGGAGAAGGTGATCCAGGACTGGGAAGAAGGAGCCTTCTCTGCCTTC
CATCTCAACTCTCCCTGCAGGCTTTCCTCTCCAAGGTTGAGTGGGAAGGAGAACTCCGCTGACTCCCCCT
CACTCTTATAGGCCGTGATGGAGGTCGACGGCGCGCCACTGCCGATGGTGGTCATGGTGGGGATGATGTC
GAACTTGCCGGCCTTGCCGTCCACCAGGATGTCGAATCTGATGCCGAACACCTTGAACAGGTGCCGGTAG
TTGGTGCCGTTCTCCACGAAGTGCCGGGCGAATCTGAAGTTGAAGCCGGGGCTCA
